Addgene plasmid #163102: pRD395
Purpose: Expression of mCherry_H-NSdbd in Escherichia coli (and, potentially, other bacteria)
Depositing lab: Remus Dame. Depositing organization: Leiden University. Publication: HI-NESS: a family of genetically encoded DNA labels based on a bacterial nucleoid-associated protein. Rashid FM, Mahlandt E, van der Vaart M, Boer DEC, Varela Alvarez M, Henneman B, Brocken DJW, Voskamp P, Blok AJ, Shimizu TS, Meijer AH, Luijsterburg MS, Goedhart J, Cremazy FGE, Dame RT. Nucleic Acids Res. 2021 Nov 4. pii: 6414584. doi: 10.1093/nar/gkab993. PubMed 34734265.
Backbone
  Vector backbone: pBAD33
  Backbone size w/o insert (bp): 5351
  Vector type: Bacterial Expression
Growth in bacteria
  Bacterial resistance: Chloramphenicol, 25 μg/mL
  Growth temperature: 37°C
  Growth strain: DH5alpha
  Copy number: Low Copy
Gene/Insert
  Gene/Insert name: mCherry_H-NSdbd (alt name: mCherry HI-NESS)
  Species: Synthetic
  Insert size (bp): 882
  Promoter: araBAD promoter
  Cloning method: Gibson Cloning
Terms and licenses: Academic/Nonprofit Terms; Industry Terms: Not Available to Industry
How to cite: pRD395 was a gift from Remus Dame (Addgene plasmid # 163102 ; http://n2t.net/addgene:163102 ; RRID:Addgene_163102)
