[The description below was written by a language model from this plasmid's Addgene catalogue record and pLannotate feature annotations shown in this document.]
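Description:
pRD395 is a bacterial expression plasmid built on the pBAD33 backbone for arabinose-inducible production of mCherry_H-NSdbd, also called mCherry HI-NESS, in Escherichia coli and potentially other bacteria. It replicates from the p15A origin, listed as low copy in the catalogue, which is compatible with ColE1-type plasmids in the same cell. It is selected with chloramphenicol through a cat gene driven by its own promoter. The feature tables also pick up backbone remnants typical of pBAD33: truncated β-lactamase segments behind the AmpR promoter, partial tetracycline resistance and tet promoter sequences, an IS1 fragment, short ColE1-like and RSF origin fragments, and a filamentous phage origin (annotated as f1 in the depositor sequence and M13 in the sequencing result). None of the truncated resistance fragments is expected to be functional.

The payload is a synthetic 882 bp fusion in which the monomeric red fluorescent protein mCherry is joined directly at its C-terminus to a fragment of the E. coli hns gene. According to the insert name, this fragment corresponds to the DNA-binding domain of the nucleoid-associated protein H-NS. Transcription comes from the araBAD promoter, controlled by the divergently encoded AraC regulator, so expression can be induced with L-arabinose. A residual multiple cloning site follows the fusion, and transcription ends at the rrnB T1 and T2 terminators. The associated publication describes HI-NESS as a family of genetically encoded DNA labels, so the construct serves to fluorescently mark the nucleoid or chromosomal DNA in living bacteria. The depositor and sequencing-derived records differ by only a few bases in length and carry essentially the same annotations.
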