Features (pLannotate 1.2.2; 20 found; start..end, strand, type, name):
     96..974     -  CDS            araC: L-arabinose regulatory protein; araC
   1001..1285    +  promoter       araBAD promoter: araBAD; promoter of the L-arabinose operon of E. coli; the araC regulatory gene is transcribed in the opposite direction (Guzman et al., 1995)
   1329..2033    +  CDS            mCherry: mCherry is a basic (constitutively fluorescent) red fluorescent protein published in 2004, derived from Discosoma sp.. It is reported to be a very rapidly-maturing monomer with low acid sensitivity.
   2034..2207    +  CDS            hns (fragment): HNS_ECOLI - Also known as bglY From Escherichia coli (strain K12).
   2213..2243    +  misc_feature   MCS (fragment): pUC18/19 multiple cloning site
   2327..2442    +  ncRNA          5S rRNA: Accession: RF00001 - 5S ribosomal RNA
   2446..2532    +  terminator     rrnB T1 terminator: Escherichia coli rrnB; transcription terminator T1 from the E. coli rrnB gene
   2624..2651    +  terminator     rrnB T2 terminator: transcription terminator T2 from the E. coli rrnB gene
   2670..2761    +  promoter       AmpR promoter: bla
   2762..2877    +  CDS            AmpR (fragment): β-lactamase; bla; confers resistance to ampicillin, carbenicillin, and related antibiotics
   2878..3172    +  CDS            bla(M) (fragment): β-lactamase lacking the signal sequence; bla(M); allows cytosolic expression of β-lactamase
   3215..3670    +  rep_origin     f1 ori (sequence partly withheld): f1 bacteriophage origin of replication; arrow indicates direction of (+) strand synthesis
   3781..4014    +  rep_origin     ori (fragment): high-copy-number ColE1/pMB1/pBR322/pUC origin of replication
   4225..4884    -  CDS            CmR: chloramphenicol acetyltransferase; cat; confers resistance to chloramphenicol
   4885..4987    -  promoter       cat promoter: promoter of the E. coli cat gene encoding chloramphenicol acetyltransferase
   5108..5251    +  mobile_element IS1 (fragment): prokaryotic transposable element IS1
   5370..5425    -  rep_origin     RSF ori (fragment): Plasmids containing the RSF 1030 origin of replication can be propagated in E. coli cells that contain additional plasmids with compatible origins.
   5513..6058    -  rep_origin     p15A ori: Plasmids containing the medium-copy-number p15A origin of replication can be propagated in E. coli cells that contain a second plasmid with the ColE1 origin.
   6091..6211    -  CDS            TcR (fragment): tetracycline efflux protein; tet; confers resistance to tetracycline
   6221..6       +  promoter       tet promoter (fragment) (across the origin): E. coli promoter for tetracycline efflux protein gene
>Addgene plasmid #163102 | pRD395 | depositor full sequence | sequence record 316018 | pRD395 sequence 6233 bps
ATCGATGCATAATGTGCCTGTCAAATGGACGAAGCAGGGATTCTGCAAACCCTATGCTACTCCGTCAAGC
CGTCAATTGTCTGATTCGTTACCAATTATGACAACTTGACGGCTACATCATTCACTTTTTCTTCACAACC
GGCACGGAACTCGCTCGGGCTGGCCCCGGTGCATTTTTTAAATACCCGCGAGAAATAGAGTTGATCGTCA
AAACCAACATTGCGACCGACGGTGGCGATAGGCATCCGGGTGGTGCTCAAAAGCAGCTTCGCCTGGCTGA
TACGTTGGTCCTCGCGCCAGCTTAAGACGCTAATCCCTAACTGCTGGCGGAAAAGATGTGACAGACGCGA
CGGCGACAAGCAAACATGCTGTGCGACGCTGGCGATATCAAAATTGCTGTCTGCCAGGTGATCGCTGATG
TACTGACAAGCCTCGCGTACCCGATTATCCATCGGTGGATGGAGCGACTCGTTAATCGCTTCCATGCGCC
GCAGTAACAATTGCTCAAGCAGATTTATCGCCAGCAGCTCCGAATAGCGCCCTTCCCCTTGCCCGGCGTT
AATGATTTGCCCAAACAGGTCGCTGAAATGCGGCTGGTGCGCTTCATCCGGGCGAAAGAACCCCGTATTG
GCAAATATTGACGGCCAGTTAAGCCATTCATGCCAGTAGGCGCGCGGACGAAAGTAAACCCACTGGTGAT
ACCATTCGCGAGCCTCCGGATGACGACCGTAGTGATGAATCTCTCCTGGCGGGAACAGCAAAATATCACC
CGGTCGGCAAACAAATTCTCGTCCCTGATTTTTCACCACCCCCTGACCGCGAATGGTGAGATTGAGAATA
TAACCTTTCATTCCCAGCGGTCGGTCGATAAAAAAATCGAGATAACCGTTGGCCTCAATCGGCGTTAAAC
CCGCCACCAGATGGGCATTAAACGAGTATCCCGGCAGCAGGGGATCATTTTGCGCTTCAGCCATACTTTT
CATACTCCCGCCATTCAGAGAAGAAACCAATTGTCCATATTGCATCAGACATTGCCGTCACTGCGTCTTT
TACTGGCTCTTCTCGCTAACCAAACCGGTAACCCCGCTTATTAAAAGCATTCTGTAACAAAGCGGGACCA
AAGCCATGACAAAAACGCGTAACAAAAGTGTCTATAATCACGGCAGAAAAGTCCACATTGATTATTTGCA
CGGCGTCACACTTTGCTATGCCATAGCATTTTTATCCATAAGATTAGCGGATCCTACCTGACGCTTTTTA
TCGCAACTCTCTACTGTTTCTCCATACCCGTTTTTTTGGGCTAGCGAATTCGAGCTCAGGAGTGTGAAGT
GAGCAAGGGCGAGGAGGATAACATGGCTATCATCAAGGAGTTCATGCGCTTCAAGGTGCACATGGAGGGC
TCCGTGAACGGCCACGAGTTCGAGATCGAGGGCGAGGGCGAGGGCCGCCCCTACGAGGGCACCCAGACCG
CCAAGCTGAAGGTGACCAAGGGTGGCCCCCTGCCCTTCGCCTGGGACATCCTGTCCCCTCAGTTCATGTA
CGGCTCCAAGGCCTACGTGAAGCACCCCGCCGACATCCCCGACTACTTGAAGCTGTCCTTCCCCGAGGGC
TTCAAGTGGGAGCGCGTGATGAACTTCGAGGACGGCGGCGTGGTGACCGTGACCCAGGACTCCTCCCTGC
AGGACGGCGAGTTCATCTACAAGGTGAAGCTGCGCGGCACCAACTTCCCCTCCGACGGCCCCGTAATGCA
GAAGAAGACTATGGGCTGGGAGGCCTCCTCCGAGCGGATGTACCCCGAGGACGGCGCCCTGAAGGGCGAG
ATCAAGCAGAGGCTGAAGCTGAAGGACGGCGGCCACTACGACGCTGAGGTCAAGACCACCTACAAGGCCA
AGAAGCCCGTGCAGCTGCCCGGCGCCTACAACGTCAACATCAAGTTGGACATCACCTCCCACAACGAGGA
CTACACCATCGTGGAACAGTACGAACGCGCCGAGGGCCGCCACTCCACCGGCGGCATGGACGAGCTGTAC
AAGGCTGCCGTTAAATCTGGCACCAAAGCTAAACGTGCTCAGCGTCCGGCAAAATATAGCTACGTTGACG
AAAACGGCGAAACTAAAACCTGGACTGGCCAAGGCCGTACTCCAGCTGTAATCAAAAAAGCAATGGATGA
GCAAGGTAAATCCCTCGACGATTTCCTGATCAAGCAATAAAGCTCTAGAGTCGACCTGCAGGCATGCAAG
CTTGGCTGTTTTGGCGGATGAGAGAAGATTTTCAGCCTGATACAGATTAAATCAGAACGCAGAAGCGGTC
TGATAAAACAGAATTTGCCTGGCGGCAGTAGCGCGGTGGTCCCACCTGACCCCATGCCGAACTCAGAAGT
GAAACGCCGTAGCGCCGATGGTAGTGTGGGGTCTCCCCATGCGAGAGTAGGGAACTGCCAGGCATCAAAT
AAAACGAAAGGCTCAGTCGAAAGACTGGGCCTTTCGTTTTATCTGTTGTTTGTCGGTGAACGCTCTCCTG
AGTAGGACAAATCCGCCGGGAGCGGATTTGAACGTTGCGAAGCAACGGCCCGGAGGGTGGCGGGCAGGAC
GCCCGCCATAAACTGCCAGGCATCAAATTAAGCAGAAGGCCATCCTGACGGATGGCCTTTTTGCGTTTCT
ACAAACTCTTTTGTTTATTTTTCTAAATACATTCAAATATGTATCCGCTCATGAGACAATAACCCTGATA
AATGCTTCAATAATATTGAAAAAGGAAGAGTATGAGTATTCAACATTTCCGTGTCGCCCTTATTCCCTTT
TTTGCGGCATTTTGCCTTCCTGTTTTTGCTCACCCAGAAACGCTGGTGAAAGTAAAAGATGCTGAAGATC
AGTTGGGGCAAACTATTAACTGGCGAACTACTTACTCTAGCTTCCCGGCAACAATTAATAGACTGGATGG
AGGCGGATAAAGTTGCAGGACCACTTCTGCGCTCGGCCCTTCCGGCTGGCTGGTTTATTGCTGATAAATC
TGGAGCCGGTGAGCGTGGGTCTCGCGGTATCATTGCAGCACTGGGGCCAGATGGTAAGCCCTCCCGTATC
GTAGTTATCTACACGACGGGGAGTCAGGCAACTATGGATGAACGAAATAGACAGATCGCTGAGATAGGTG
CCTCACTGATTAAGCATTGGTAACTGTCAGACCAAGTTTACTCATATATACTTTAGATTGATT
[125 nt withheld, positions 3214-3338]
C
[141 nt withheld, positions 3340-3480]
CCTTTGACGTTGGAGTCCACGTTCTTTAATAGTGGACTCTTGTTCCAAACTTGAACAACACTCAACCCTA
TCTCGGGCTATTCTTTTGATTTATAAGGGATTTTGCCGATTTCGGCCTATTGGTTAAAAAATGAGCTGAT
TTAACAAAAATTTAACGCGAATTTTAACAAAATATTAACGTTTACAATTTAAAAGGATCTAGGTGAAGAT
CCTTTTTGATAATCTCATGACCAAAATCCCTTAACGTGAGTTTTCGTTCCACTGAGCGTCAGACCCCGTA
GAAAAGATCAAAGGATCTTCTTGAGATCCTTTTTTTCTGCGCGTAATCTGCTGCTTGCAAACAAAAAAAC
CACCGCTACCAGCGGTGGTTTGTTTGCCGGATCAAGAGCTACCAACTCTTTTTCCGAAGGTAACTGGCTT
CAGCAGAGCGCAGATACCAAATACTGTCCTTCTAGTGTAGCCGTAGTTAGGCCACCACTTCAAGAACTCT
GTAGCACCGCCTACATACCTCGCTCTGCTAATCCTGTTACCAGTCAGGCATTTGAGAAGCACACGGTCAC
ACTGCTTCCGGTAGTCAATAAACCGGTAAACCAGCAATAGACATAAGCGGCTATTTAACGACCCTGCCCT
GAACCGACGACCGGGTCGAATTTGCTTTCGAATTTCTGCCATTCATCCGCTTATTATCACTTATTCAGGC
GTAGCACCAGGCGTTTAAGGGCACCAATAACTGCCTTAAAAAAATTACGCCCCGCCCTGCCACTCATCGC
AGTACTGTTGTAATTCATTAAGCATTCTGCCGACATGGAAGCCATCACAGACGGCATGATGAACCTGAAT
CGCCAGCGGCATCAGCACCTTGTCGCCTTGCGTATAATATTTGCCCATGGTGAAAACGGGGGCGAAGAAG
TTGTCCATATTGGCCACGTTTAAATCAAAACTGGTGAAACTCACCCAGGGATTGGCTGAGACGAAAAACA
TATTCTCAATAAACCCTTTAGGGAAATAGGCCAGGTTTTCACCGTAACACGCCACATCTTGCGAATATAT
GTGTAGAAACTGCCGGAAATCGTCGTGGTATTCACTCCAGAGCGATGAAAACGTTTCAGTTTGCTCATGG
AAAACGGTGTAACAAGGGTGAACACTATCCCATATCACCAGCTCACCGTCTTTCATTGCCATACGGAATT
CCGGATGAGCATTCATCAGGCGGGCAAGAATGTGAATAAAGGCCGGATAAAACTTGTGCTTATTTTTCTT
TACGGTCTTTAAAAAGGCCGTAATATCCAGCTGAACGGTCTGGTTATAGGTACATTGAGCAACTGACTGA
AATGCCTCAAAATGTTCTTTACGATGCCATTGGGATATATCAACGGTGGTATATCCAGTGATTTTTTTCT
CCATTTTAGCTTCCTTAGCTCCTGAAAATCTCGATAACTCAAAAAATACGCCCGGTAGTGATCTTATTTC
ATTATGGTGAAAGTTGGAACCTCTTACGTGCCGATCAACGTCTCATTTTCGCCAAAAGTTGGCCCAGGGC
TTCCCGGTATCAACAGGGACACCAGGATTTATTTATTCTGCGAAGTGATCTTCCGTCACAGGTATTTATT
CGGCGCAAAGTGCGTCGGGTGATGCTGCCAACTTACTGATTTAGTGTATGATGGTGTTTTTGAGGTGCTC
CAGTGGCTTCTGTTTCTATCAGCTGTCCCTCCTGTTCAGCTACTGACGGGGTGGTGCGTAACGGCAAAAG
CACCGCCGGACATCAGCGCTAGCGGAGTGTATACTGGCTTACTATGTTGGCACTGATGAGGGTGTCAGTG
AAGTGCTTCATGTGGCAGGAGAAAAAAGGCTGCACCGGTGCGTCAGCAGAATATGTGATACAGGATATAT
TCCGCTTCCTCGCTCACTGACTCGCTACGCTCGGTCGTTCGACTGCGGCGAGCGGAAATGGCTTACGAAC
GGGGCGGAGATTTCCTGGAAGATGCCAGGAAGATACTTAACAGGGAAGTGAGAGGGCCGCGGCAAAGCCG
TTTTTCCATAGGCTCCGCCCCCCTGACAAGCATCACGAAATCTGACGCTCAAATCAGTGGTGGCGAAACC
CGACAGGACTATAAAGATACCAGGCGTTTCCCCCTGGCGGCTCCCTCGTGCGCTCTCCTGTTCCTGCCTT
TCGGTTTACCGGTGTCATTCCGCTGTTATGGCCGCGTTTGTCTCATTCCACGCCTGACACTCAGTTCCGG
GTAGGCAGTTCGCTCCAAGCTGGACTGTATGCACGAACCCCCCGTTCAGTCCGACCGCTGCGCCTTATCC
GGTAACTATCGTCTTGAGTCCAACCCGGAAAGACATGCAAAAGCACCACTGGCAGCAGCCACTGGTAATT
GATTTAGAGGAGTTAGTCTTGAAGTCATGCGCCGGTTAAGGCTAAACTGAAAGGACAAGTTTTGGTGACT
GCGCTCCTCCAAGCCAGTTACCTCGGTTCAAAGAGTTGGTAGCTCAGAGAACCTTCGAAAAACCGCCCTG
CAAGGCGGTTTTTTCGTTTTCAGAGCAAGAGATTACGCGCAGACCAAAACGATCTCAAGAAGATCATCTT
ATTAATCAGATAAAATATTTGCTCATGAGCCCGAAGTGGCGAGCCCGATCTTCCCCATCGGTGATGTCGG
CGATATAGGCGCCAGCAACCGCACCTGTGGCGCCGGTGATGCCGGCCACGATGCGTCCGGCGTAGAGGAT
CTGCTCATGTTTGACAGCTTATC
