Features (pLannotate 1.2.2; 20 found; start..end, strand, type, name):
     96..974     -  CDS            araC: L-arabinose regulatory protein; araC
   1001..1285    +  promoter       araBAD promoter: araBAD; promoter of the L-arabinose operon of E. coli; the araC regulatory gene is transcribed in the opposite direction (Guzman et al., 1995)
   1329..2033    +  CDS            mCherry: mCherry is a basic (constitutively fluorescent) red fluorescent protein published in 2004, derived from Discosoma sp.. It is reported to be a very rapidly-maturing monomer with low acid sensitivity.
   2034..2207    +  CDS            hns (fragment): HNS_ECOLI - Also known as bglY From Escherichia coli (strain K12).
   2213..2243    +  misc_feature   MCS (fragment): pUC18/19 multiple cloning site
   2327..2442    +  ncRNA          5S rRNA: Accession: RF00001 - 5S ribosomal RNA
   2446..2532    +  terminator     rrnB T1 terminator: Escherichia coli rrnB; transcription terminator T1 from the E. coli rrnB gene
   2624..2651    +  terminator     rrnB T2 terminator: transcription terminator T2 from the E. coli rrnB gene
   2670..2761    +  promoter       AmpR promoter: bla
   2762..2881    +  CDS            AmpR (fragment): β-lactamase; bla; confers resistance to ampicillin, carbenicillin, and related antibiotics
   2882..3176    +  CDS            bla(M) (fragment): β-lactamase lacking the signal sequence; bla(M); allows cytosolic expression of β-lactamase
   3219..3599    +  rep_origin     M13 ori (sequence partly withheld): M13 bacteriophage origin of replication; arrow indicates direction of (+) strand synthesis
   3785..4018    +  rep_origin     ori (fragment): high-copy-number ColE1/pMB1/pBR322/pUC origin of replication
   4230..4889    -  CDS            CmR: chloramphenicol acetyltransferase; cat; confers resistance to chloramphenicol
   4890..4992    -  promoter       cat promoter: promoter of the E. coli cat gene encoding chloramphenicol acetyltransferase
   5113..5256    +  mobile_element IS1 (fragment): prokaryotic transposable element IS1
   5375..5430    -  rep_origin     RSF ori (fragment): Plasmids containing the RSF 1030 origin of replication can be propagated in E. coli cells that contain additional plasmids with compatible origins.
   5518..6063    -  rep_origin     p15A ori: Plasmids containing the medium-copy-number p15A origin of replication can be propagated in E. coli cells that contain a second plasmid with the ColE1 origin.
   6100..6220    -  CDS            TcR (fragment): tetracycline efflux protein; tet; confers resistance to tetracycline
   6230..6       +  promoter       tet promoter (fragment) (across the origin): E. coli promoter for tetracycline efflux protein gene
>Addgene plasmid #163102 | pRD395 | addgene full sequence | sequence record 321843 | Addgene NGS Result
ATCGATGCATAATGTGCCTGTCAAATGGACGAAGCAGGGATTCTGCAAACCCTATGCTACTCCGTCAAGC
CGTCAATTGTCTGATTCGTTACCAATTATGACAACTTGACGGCTACATCATTCACTTTTTCTTCACAACC
GGCACGGAACTCGCTCGGGCTGGCCCCGGTGCATTTTTTAAATACCCGCGAGAAATAGAGTTGATCGTCA
AAACCAACATTGCGACCGACGGTGGCGATAGGCATCCGGGTGGTGCTCAAAAGCAGCTTCGCCTGGCTGA
TACGTTGGTCCTCGCGCCAGCTTAAGACGCTAATCCCTAACTGCTGGCGGAAAAGATGTGACAGACGCGA
CGGCGACAAGCAAACATGCTGTGCGACGCTGGCGATATCAAAATTGCTGTCTGCCAGGTGATCGCTGATG
TACTGACAAGCCTCGCGTACCCGATTATCCATCGGTGGATGGAGCGACTCGTTAATCGCTTCCATGCGCC
GCAGTAACAATTGCTCAAGCAGATTTATCGCCAGCAGCTCCGAATAGCGCCCTTCCCCTTGCCCGGCGTT
AATGATTTGCCCAAACAGGTCGCTGAAATGCGGCTGGTGCGCTTCATCCGGGCGAAAGAACCCCGTATTG
GCAAATATTGACGGCCAGTTAAGCCATTCATGCCAGTAGGCGCGCGGACGAAAGTAAACCCACTGGTGAT
ACCATTCGCGAGCCTCCGGATGACGACCGTAGTGATGAATCTCTCCTGGCGGGAACAGCAAAATATCACC
CGGTCGGCAAACAAATTCTCGTCCCTGATTTTTCACCACCCCCTGACCGCGAATGGTGAGATTGAGAATA
TAACCTTTCATTCCCAGCGGTCGGTCGATAAAAAAATCGAGATAACCGTTGGCCTCAATCGGCGTTAAAC
CCGCCACCAGATGGGCATTAAACGAGTATCCCGGCAGCAGGGGATCATTTTGCGCTTCAGCCATACTTTT
CATACTCCCGCCATTCAGAGAAGAAACCAATTGTCCATATTGCATCAGACATTGCCGTCACTGCGTCTTT
TACTGGCTCTTCTCGCTAACCAAACCGGTAACCCCGCTTATTAAAAGCATTCTGTAACAAAGCGGGACCA
AAGCCATGACAAAAACGCGTAACAAAAGTGTCTATAATCACGGCAGAAAAGTCCACATTGATTATTTGCA
CGGCGTCACACTTTGCTATGCCATAGCATTTTTATCCATAAGATTAGCGGATCCTACCTGACGCTTTTTA
TCGCAACTCTCTACTGTTTCTCCATACCCGTTTTTTTGGGCTAGCGAATTCGAGCTCAGGAGTGTGAAGT
GAGCAAGGGCGAGGAGGATAACATGGCTATCATCAAGGAGTTCATGCGCTTCAAGGTGCACATGGAGGGC
TCCGTGAACGGCCACGAGTTCGAGATCGAGGGCGAGGGCGAGGGCCGCCCCTACGAGGGCACCCAGACCG
CCAAGCTGAAGGTGACCAAGGGTGGCCCCCTGCCCTTCGCCTGGGACATCCTGTCCCCTCAGTTCATGTA
CGGCTCCAAGGCCTACGTGAAGCACCCCGCCGACATCCCCGACTACTTGAAGCTGTCCTTCCCCGAGGGC
TTCAAGTGGGAGCGCGTGATGAACTTCGAGGACGGCGGCGTGGTGACCGTGACCCAGGACTCCTCCCTGC
AGGACGGCGAGTTCATCTACAAGGTGAAGCTGCGCGGCACCAACTTCCCCTCCGACGGCCCCGTAATGCA
GAAGAAGACTATGGGCTGGGAGGCCTCCTCCGAGCGGATGTACCCCGAGGACGGCGCCCTGAAGGGCGAG
ATCAAGCAGAGGCTGAAGCTGAAGGACGGCGGCCACTACGACGCTGAGGTCAAGACCACCTACAAGGCCA
AGAAGCCCGTGCAGCTGCCCGGCGCCTACAACGTCAACATCAAGTTGGACATCACCTCCCACAACGAGGA
CTACACCATCGTGGAACAGTACGAACGCGCCGAGGGCCGCCACTCCACCGGCGGCATGGACGAGCTGTAC
AAGGCTGCCGTTAAATCTGGCACCAAAGCTAAACGTGCTCAGCGTCCGGCAAAATATAGCTACGTTGACG
AAAACGGCGAAACTAAAACCTGGACTGGCCAAGGCCGTACTCCAGCTGTAATCAAAAAAGCAATGGATGA
GCAAGGTAAATCCCTCGACGATTTCCTGATCAAGCAATAAAGCTCTAGAGTCGACCTGCAGGCATGCAAG
CTTGGCTGTTTTGGCGGATGAGAGAAGATTTTCAGCCTGATACAGATTAAATCAGAACGCAGAAGCGGTC
TGATAAAACAGAATTTGCCTGGCGGCAGTAGCGCGGTGGTCCCACCTGACCCCATGCCGAACTCAGAAGT
GAAACGCCGTAGCGCCGATGGTAGTGTGGGGTCTCCCCATGCGAGAGTAGGGAACTGCCAGGCATCAAAT
AAAACGAAAGGCTCAGTCGAAAGACTGGGCCTTTCGTTTTATCTGTTGTTTGTCGGTGAACGCTCTCCTG
AGTAGGACAAATCCGCCGGGAGCGGATTTGAACGTTGCGAAGCAACGGCCCGGAGGGTGGCGGGCAGGAC
GCCCGCCATAAACTGCCAGGCATCAAATTAAGCAGAAGGCCATCCTGACGGATGGCCTTTTTGCGTTTCT
ACAAACTCTTTTGTTTATTTTTCTAAATACATTCAAATATGTATCCGCTCATGAGACAATAACCCTGATA
AATGCTTCAATAATATTGAAAAAGGAAGAGTATGAGTATTCAACATTTCCGTGTCGCCCTTATTCCCTTT
TTTGCGGCATTTTGCCTTCCTGTTTTTGCTCACCCAGAAACGCTGGTGAAAGTAAAAGATGCTGAAGATC
AGTTGGGTGCAGCAAACTATTAACTGGCGAACTACTTACTCTAGCTTCCCGGCAACAATTAATAGACTGG
ATGGAGGCGGATAAAGTTGCAGGACCACTTCTGCGCTCGGCCCTTCCGGCTGGCTGGTTTATTGCTGATA
AATCTGGAGCCGGTGAGCGTGGGTCTCGCGGTATCATTGCAGCACTGGGGCCAGATGGTAAGCCCTCCCG
TATCGTAGTTATCTACACGACGGGGAGTCAGGCAACTATGGATGAACGAAATAGACAGATCGCTGAGATA
GGTGCCTCACTGATTAAGCATTGGTAACTGTCAGACCAAGTTTACTCATATATACTTTAGATTGATT
[125 nt withheld, positions 3218-3342]
C
[141 nt withheld, positions 3344-3484]
CCTTTGACGTTGGAGTCCACGTTCTTT
[37 nt withheld, positions 3512-3548]
ACCCTATCTCGGGCTATTCTTTTGATTTATAAGGGATTTTGCCGATTTCGGCCTATTGGTTAAAAAATGA
GCTGATTTAACAAAAATTTAACGCGAATTTTAACAAAATATTAACGTTTACAATTTAAAAGGATCTAGGT
GAAGATCCTTTTTGATAATCTCATGACCAAAATCCCTTAACGTGAGTTTTCGTTCCACTGAGCGTCAGAC
CCCGTAGAAAAGATCAAAGGATCTTCTTGAGATCCTTTTTTTCTGCGCGTAATCTGCTGCTTGCAAACAA
AAAAACCACCGCTACCAGCGGTGGTTTGTTTGCCGGATCAAGAGCTACCAACTCTTTTTCCGAAGGTAAC
TGGCTTCAGCAGAGCGCAGATACCAAATACTGTCCTTCTAGTGTAGCCGTAGTTAGGCCACCACTTCAAG
AACTCTGTAGCACCGCCTACATACCTCGCTCTGCTAATCCTGTTACCAGTCAGGCATTTGAGAAGCACAC
GGTCACACTGCTTCCGGTAGTCAATAAACCGGTAAACCAGCAATAGACATAAGCGGCTATTTAACGACCC
TGCCCTGAACCGACGACCGGGTCGAATTTGCTTTCGAATTTCTGCCATTCATCCGCTTATTATCACTTAT
TCAGGCGTAGCAACCAGGCGTTTAAGGGCACCAATAACTGCCTTAAAAAAATTACGCCCCGCCCTGCCAC
TCATCGCAGTACTGTTGTAATTCATTAAGCATTCTGCCGACATGGAAGCCATCACAAACGGCATGATGAA
CCTGAATCGCCAGCGGCATCAGCACCTTGTCGCCTTGCGTATAATATTTGCCCATGGTGAAAACGGGGGC
GAAGAAGTTGTCCATATTGGCCACGTTTAAATCAAAACTGGTGAAACTCACCCAGGGATTGGCTGAGACG
AAAAACATATTCTCAATAAACCCTTTAGGGAAATAGGCCAGGTTTTCACCGTAACACGCCACATCTTGCG
AATATATGTGTAGAAACTGCCGGAAATCGTCGTGGTATTCACTCCAGAGCGATGAAAACGTTTCAGTTTG
CTCATGGAAAACGGTGTAACAAGGGTGAACACTATCCCATATCACCAGCTCACCGTCTTTCATTGCCATA
CGGAATTCCGGATGAGCATTCATCAGGCGGGCAAGAATGTGAATAAAGGCCGGATAAAACTTGTGCTTAT
TTTTCTTTACGGTCTTTAAAAAGGCCGTAATATCCAGCTGAACGGTCTGGTTATAGGTACATTGAGCAAC
TGACTGAAATGCCTCAAAATGTTCTTTACGATGCCATTGGGATATATCAACGGTGGTATATCCAGTGATT
TTTTTCTCCATTTTAGCTTCCTTAGCTCCTGAAAATCTCGATAACTCAAAAAATACGCCCGGTAGTGATC
TTATTTCATTATGGTGAAAGTTGGAACCTCTTACGTGCCGATCAACGTCTCATTTTCGCCAAAAGTTGGC
CCAGGGCTTCCCGGTATCAACAGGGACACCAGGATTTATTTATTCTGCGAAGTGATCTTCCGTCACAGGT
ATTTATTCGGCGCAAAGTGCGTCGGGTGATGCTGCCAACTTACTGATTTAGTGTATGATGGTGTTTTTGA
GGTGCTCCAGTGGCTTCTGTTTCTATCAGCTGTCCCTCCTGTTCAGCTACTGACGGGGTGGTGCGTAACG
GCAAAAGCACCGCCGGACATCAGCGCTAGCGGAGTGTATACTGGCTTACTATGTTGGCACTGATGAGGGT
GTCAGTGAAGTGCTTCATGTGGCAGGAGAAAAAAGGCTGCACCGGTGCGTCAGCAGAATATGTGATACAG
GATATATTCCGCTTCCTCGCTCACTGACTCGCTACGCTCGGTCGTTCGACTGCGGCGAGCGGAAATGGCT
TACGAACGGGGCGGAGATTTCCTGGAAGATGCCAGGAAGATACTTAACAGGGAAGTGAGAGGGCCGCGGC
AAAGCCGTTTTTCCATAGGCTCCGCCCCCCTGACAAGCATCACGAAATCTGACGCTCAAATCAGTGGTGG
CGAAACCCGACAGGACTATAAAGATACCAGGCGTTTCCCCCTGGCGGCTCCCTCGTGCGCTCTCCTGTTC
CTGCCTTTCGGTTTACCGGTGTCATTCCGCTGTTATGGCCGCGTTTGTCTCATTCCACGCCTGACACTCA
GTTCCGGGTAGGCAGTTCGCTCCAAGCTGGACTGTATGCACGAACCCCCCGTTCAGTCCGACCGCTGCGC
CTTATCCGGTAACTATCGTCTTGAGTCCAACCCGGAAAGACATGCAAAAGCACCACTGGCAGCAGCCACT
GGTAATTGATTTAGAGGAGTTAGTCTTGAAGTCATGCGCCGGTTAAGGCTAAACTGAAAGGACAAGTTTT
GGTGACTGCGCTCCTCCAAGCCAGTTACCTCGGTTCAAAGAGTTGGTAGCTCAGAGAACCTTCGAAAAAC
CGCCCTGCAAGGCGGTTTTTTCGTTTTCAGAGCAAGAGATTACGCGCAGACCAAAACGATCTCAAGAAGA
TCATCTTATTAATCAGATAAAATATTTCTAGGCTCATGAGCCCGAAGTGGCGAGCCCGATCTTCCCCATC
GGTGATGTCGGCGATATAGGCGCCAGCAACCGCACCTGTGGCGCCGGTGATGCCGGCCACGATGCGTCCG
GCGTAGAGGATCTGCTCATGTTTGACAGCTTATC
